>Addgene plasmid #218890 | pLV-W-ccdB-Z | addgene full sequence | sequence record 434964 | Addgene NGS Result
AACAATTTCACACAGGAAACAGCTATGACCATGATTACGCCAAGCGCGCAATTAACCCTCACTAAAGGGA
ACAAAAGCTGGAGCTGCAAGCTTAATGTAGTCTTATGCAATACTCTTGTAGTCTTGCAACATGGTAACGA
TGAGTTAGCAACATGCCTTACAAGGAGAGAAAAAGCACCGTGCATGCCGATTGGTGGAAGTAAGGTGGTA
CGATCGTGCCTTATTAGGAAGGCAACAGACGGGTCTGACATGGATTGGACGAACCACTGAATTGCCGCAT
TGCAGAGATATTGTATTTAAGTGCCTAGCTCGATACATAAACGGGTCTCTCTGGTTAGACCAGATCTGAG
CCTGGGAGCTCTCTGGCTAACTAGGGAACCCACTGCTTAAGCCTCAATAAAGCTTGCCTTGAGTGCTTCA
AGTAGTGTGTGCCCGTCTGTTGTGTGACTCTGGTAACTAGAGATCCCTCAGACCCTTTTAGTCAGTGTGG
AAAATCTCTAGCAGTGGCGCCCGAACAGGGACTTGAAAGCGAAAGGGAAACCAGAGGAGCTCTCTCGACG
CAGGACTCGGCTTGCTGAAGCGCGCACGGCAAGAGGCGAGGGGCGGCGACTGGTGAGTACGCCAAAAATT
TTGACTAGCGGAGGCTAGAAGGAGAGAGATGGGTGCGAGAGCGTCAGTATTAAGCGGGGGAGAATTAGAT
CGCGATGGGAAAAAATTCGGTTAAGGCCAGGGGGAAAGAAAAAATATAAATTAAAACATATAGTATGGGC
AAGCAGGGAGCTAGAACGATTCGCAGTTAATCCTGGCCTGTTAGAAACATCAGAAGGCTGTAGACAAATA
CTGGGACAGCTACAACCATCCCTTCAGACAGGATCAGAAGAACTTAGATCATTATATAATACAGTAGCAA
CCCTCTATTGTGTGCATCAAAGGATAGAGATAAAAGACACCAAGGAAGCTTTAGACAAGATAGAGGAAGA
GCAAAACAAAAGTAAGACCACCGCACAGCAAGCGGCCGCTGATCTTCAGACCTGGAGGAGGAGATATGAG
GGACAATTGGAGAAGTGAATTATATAAATATAAAGTAGTAAAAATTGAACCATTAGGAGTAGCACCCACC
AAGGCAAAGAGAAGAGTGGTGCAGAGAGAAAAAAGAGCAGTGGGAATAGGAGCTTTGTTCCTTGGGTTCT
TGGGAGCAGCAGGAAGCACTATGGGCGCAGCGTCAATGACGCTGACGGTACAGGCCAGACAATTATTGTC
TGGTATAGTGCAGCAGCAGAACAATTTGCTGAGGGCTATTGAGGCGCAACAGCATCTGTTGCAACTCACA
GTCTGGGGCATCAAGCAGCTCCAGGCAAGAATCCTGGCTGTGGAAAGATACCTAAAGGATCAACAGCTCC
TGGGGATTTGGGGTTGCTCTGGAAAACTCATTTGCACCACTGCTGTGCCTTGGAATGCTAGTTGGAGTAA
TAAATCTCTGGAACAGATTTGGAATCACACGACCTGGATGGAGTGGGACAGAGAAATTAACAATTACACA
AGCTTAATACACTCCTTAATTGAAGAATCGCAAAACCAGCAAGAAAAGAATGAACAAGAATTATTGGAAT
TAGATAAATGGGCAAGTTTGTGGAATTGGTTTAACATAACAAATTGGCTGTGGTATATAAAATTATTCAT
AATGATAGTAGGAGGCTTGGTAGGTTTAAGAATAGTTTTTGCTGTACTTTCTATAGTGAATAGAGTTAGG
CAGGGATATTCACCATTATCGTTTCAGACCCACCTCCCAACCCCGAGGGGACCCGACAGGCCCGAAGGAA
TAGAAGAAGAAGGTGGAGAGAGAGACAGAGACAGATCCATTCGATTAGTGAACGGATCTCGACGGTATCG
CTAGCTTTTAAAAGAAAAGGGGGGATTGGGGGGTACAGTGCAGGGGAAAGAATAGTAGACATAATAGCAA
CAGACATACAAACTAAAGAATTACAAAAACAAATTACAAAAATTCAAAATTTTACTAGTGATTATCGGAT
CAACTTTGTATAGAAAAGTTGGGTACCGTCGACCCAAGCTTCGCGGATCCGCCCGTAAGCACTAATACTA
GTAGTACTGTCACTTCCTCCCGGGAGGGTGCAGAGTTCGAAGCATGCACTCACCACTGCAGTGCCTGAGA
CGGTCGACTTATATTCCCCAGAACATCAGGTTAATGGCGTTTTTGATGTCATTTTCGCGGTGGCTGAGAT
CAGCCACTTCTTCCCCGATAACGGAGACTGGCACACTGGCCATATCGGTGGTCATCATGCGCCAGCTTTC
ATCCCCGATATGCACCACCGGGTAAAGTTCACGGGAGACTTTATCTGACAGCAGACGTGCACTGGCCAGG
GGGATCACCATCCGTCGCCCGGGCGTGTCAATAATATCACTCTGTACATCCACAAACAGACGATAACGGC
TCTCTCTTTTATAGGTGTAAACCTTAAACTGCATTTCACCAGTCCCTGTTCTCGTCAGCAAAAGAGCCGT
TCATTTCAATAAACCGGGCGACCTCAGCCATCCCTTCCTGATTTTCCGCTTTCCAGCGTTCGGCACGCAG
ACGACGGGCTTCATTCTGCATGGTTGTGCTTACCAGACCGGAGATATTGACATCATATATGCCTTGAGCA
ACTGATAGCTGTCGCTGTCAACTGTCACTGTAATACGCTGCTTCATAGCACACCTCTTTTTGACATACTT
CGGGTATACATATCAGTATATATTCTTATACCGCAAAAATCAGCGCGCAAATACGCATACTGTTATCTGG
CTTTTAGTAAGCCGGATCCACGCGTTTACGCCCCGCCCTGCCACTCATCGCAGTACTGTTGTAATTCATT
AAGCATTCTGCCGACATGGAAGCCATCACAGACGGCATGATGAACCTGAATCGCCAGCGGCATCAGCACC
TTGTCGCCTTGCGTATAATATTTGCCCATGGTGAAAACGGGGGCGAAGAAGTTGTCCATATTGGCCACGT
TTAAATCAAAACTGGTGAAACTCACCCAGGGATTGGCTGACACGAAAAACATATTCTCAATAAACCCTTT
AGGGAAATAGGCCAGGTTTTCACCGTAACACGCCACATCTTGCGAATATATGTGTAGAAACTGCCGGAAA
TCGTCGTGGTATTCACTCCAGAGCGATGAAAACGTTTCAGTTTGCTCATGGAAAACGGTGTAACAAGGGT
GAACACTATCCCATATCACCAGCTCACCGTCTTTCATTGCCATACGGAATTCCGGATGAGCATTCATCAG
GCGGGCAAGAATGTGAATAAAGGCCGGATAAAACTTGTGCTTATTTTTCTTTACGGTCTTTAAAAAGGCC
GTAATATCCAGCTGAACGGTCTGGTTATAGGTACATTGAGCAACTGACTGAAATGCCTCAAAATGTTCTT
TACGATGCCATTGGGATATATCAACGGTGGTATATCCAGTGATTTTTTTCTCCATTTTAGCTTCCTTAGC
TCCTGAAAATCTCGCCGGATCCTAACTCAAAATCCACACATTATACGAGCCGGAAGCATAAAGTGTAAAG
CCTGGGGTGCCTAATGCGGCCGCCGTCTCACAGAGGTACCTTTAAGACCAATGACTTACAAGGCAGCTGT
AGATCTTAGCCACTTTTTAAAAGAAAAGGGGGGACTGGAAGGGCTAATTCACTCCCAACGAAGACAAGAT
CTGCTTTTTGCTTGTACTGGGTCTCTCTGGTTAGACCAGATCTGAGCCTGGGAGCTCTCTGGCTAACTAG
GGAACCCACTGCTTAAGCCTCAATAAAGCTTGCCTTGAGTGCTTCAAGTAGTGTGTGCCCGTCTGTTGTG
TGACTCTGGTAACTAGAGATCCCTCAGACCCTTTTAGTCAGTGTGGAAAATCTCTAGCAGTAGTAGTTCA
TGTCATCTTATTATTCAGTATTTATAACTTGCAAAGAAATGAATATCAGAGAGTGAGAGGAACTTGTTTA
TTGCAGCTTATAATGGTTACAAATAAAGCAATAGCATCACAAATTTCACAAATAAAGCATTTTTTTCACT
GCATTCTAGTTGTGGTTTGTCCAAACTCATCAATGTATCTTATCATGTCTGGCTCTAGCTATCCCGCCCC
TAACTCCGCCCATCCCGCCCCTAACTCCGCCCAGTTCCGCCCATTCTCCGCCCCATGGCTGACTAATTTT
TTTTATTTATGCAGAGGCCGAGGCCGCCTCGGCCTCTGAGCTATTCCAGAAGTAGTGAGGAGGCTTTTTT
GGAGGCCTAGGGACGTACCCAATTCGCCCTATAGTGAGTCGTATTACGCGCGCTCACTGGCCGTCGTTTT
ACAACGTCGTGACTGGGAAAACCCTGGCGTTACCCAACTTAATCGCCTTGCAGCACATCCCCCTTTCGCC
AGCTGGCGTAATAGCGAAGAGGCCCGCACCGATCGCCCTTCCCAACAGTTGCGCAGCCTGAATGGCGAAT
GGG
[124 nt withheld, positions 4484-4607]
C
[91 nt withheld, positions 4609-4699]
A
[49 nt withheld, positions 4701-4749]
CCTTTGACGTTGGAGTCCACGTTCTTT
[37 nt withheld, positions 4777-4813]
ACCCTATCTCGGTCTATTCTTTTGATTTATAAGGGATTTTGCCGATTTCGGCCTATTGGTTAAAAAATGA
GCTGATTTAACAAAAATTTAACGCGAATTTTAACAAAATATTAACGCTTACAATTTAGGTGGCACTTTTC
GGGGAAATGTGCGCGGAACCCCTATTTGTTTATTTTTCTAAATACATTCAAATATGTATCCGCTCATGAG
ACAATAACCCTGATAAATGCTTCAATAATATTGAAAAAGGAAGAGTATGAGTATTCAACATTTCCGTGTC
GCCCTTATTCCCTTTTTTGCGGCATTTTGCCTTCCTGTTTTTGCTCACCCAGAAACGCTGGTGAAAGTAA
AAGATGCTGAAGATCAGTTGGGTGCACGAGTGGGTTACATCGAACTGGATCTCAACAGCGGTAAGATCCT
TGAGAGTTTTCGCCCCGAAGAACGTTTTCCAATGATGAGCACTTTTAAAGTTCTGCTATGTGGCGCGGTA
TTATCCCGTATTGACGCCGGGCAAGAGCAACTCGGTCGCCGCATACACTATTCTCAGAATGACTTGGTTG
AGTACTCACCAGTCACAGAAAAGCATCTTACGGATGGCATGACAGTAAGAGAATTATGCAGTGCTGCCAT
AACCATGAGTGATAACACTGCGGCCAACTTACTTCTGACAACGATCGGAGGACCGAAGGAGCTAACCGCT
TTTTTGCACAACATGGGGGATCATGTAACTCGCCTTGATCGTTGGGAACCGGAGCTGAATGAAGCCATAC
CAAACGACGAGCGTGACACCACGATGCCTGTAGCAATGGCAACAACGTTGCGCAAACTATTAACTGGCGA
ACTACTTACTCTAGCTTCCCGGCAACAATTAATAGACTGGATGGAGGCGGATAAAGTTGCAGGACCACTT
CTGCGCTCGGCCCTTCCGGCTGGCTGGTTTATTGCTGATAAATCTGGAGCCGGTGAGCGTGGGTCTCGCG
GTATCATTGCAGCACTGGGGCCAGATGGTAAGCCCTCCCGTATCGTAGTTATCTACACGACGGGGAGTCA
GGCAACTATGGATGAACGAAATAGACAGATCGCTGAGATAGGTGCCTCACTGATTAAGCATTGGTAACTG
TCAGACCAAGTTTACTCATATATACTTTAGATTGATTTAAAACTTCATTTTTAATTTAAAAGGATCTAGG
TGAAGATCCTTTTTGATAATCTCATGACCAAAATCCCTTAACGTGAGTTTTCGTTCCACTGAGCGTCAGA
CCCCGTAGAAAAGATCAAAGGATCTTCTTGAGATCCTTTTTTTCTGCGCGTAATCTGCTGCTTGCAAACA
AAAAAACCACCGCTACCAGCGGTGGTTTGTTTGCCGGATCAAGAGCTACCAACTCTTTTTCCGAAGGTAA
CTGGCTTCAGCAGAGCGCAGATACCAAATACTGTTCTTCTAGTGTAGCCGTAGTTAGGCCACCACTTCAA
GAACTCTGTAGCACCGCCTACATACCTCGCTCTGCTAATCCTGTTACCAGTGGCTGCTGCCAGTGGCGAT
AAGTCGTGTCTTACCGGGTTGGACTCAAGACGATAGTTACCGGATAAGGCGCAGCGGTCGGGCTGAACGG
GGGGTTCGTGCACACAGCCCAGCTTGGAGCGAACGACCTACACCGAACTGAGATACCTACAGCGTGAGCT
ATGAGAAAGCGCCACGCTTCCCGAAGAGAGAAAGGCGGACAGGTATCCGGTAAGCGGCAGGGTCGGAACA
GGAGAGCGCACGAGGGAGCTTCCAGGGGGAAACGCCTGGTATCTTTATAGTCCTGTCGGGTTTCGCCACC
TCTGACTTGAGCGTCGATTTTTGTGATGCTCGTCAGGGGGGCGGAGCCTATGGAAAAACGCCAGCAACGC
GGCCTTTTTACGGTTCCTGGCCTTTTGCTGGCCTTTTGCTCACATGTTCTTTCCTGCGTTATCCCCTGAT
TCTGTGGATAACCGTATTACCGCCTTTGAGTGAGCTGATACCGCTCGCCGCAGCCGAACGACCGAGCGCA
GCGAGTCAGTGAGCGAGGAAGCGGAAGAGCGCCCAATACGCAAACCGCCTCTCCCCGCGCGTTGGCCGAT
TCATTAATGCAGCTGGCACGACAGGTTTCCCGACTGGAAAGCGGGCAGTGAGCGCAACGCAATTAATGTG
AGTTAGCTCACTCATTAGGCACCCCAGGCTTTACACTTTATGCTTCCGGCTCGTATGTTGTGTGGAATTG
TGAGCGGAT
Features (pLannotate 1.2.2; 28 found; start..end, strand, type, name):
     50..68      +  promoter       T3 promoter: promoter for bacteriophage T3 RNA polymerase
     96..322     +  promoter       RSV promoter: Rous sarcoma virus enhancer/promoter
    323..503     +  LTR            5' LTR (truncated): truncated 5' long terminal repeat (LTR) from HIV-1
    550..675     +  misc_feature   HIV-1 Ψ: packaging signal of human immunodeficiency virus type 1
    659..1022    +  CDS            HIV-1 gag (fragment): gag protein from human immunodeficiency virus 1; gag
   1168..1401    +  misc_feature   RRE: The Rev response element (RRE) of HIV-1 allows for Rev-dependent mRNA export from the nucleus to the cytoplasm.
   1778..1878    +  CDS            Rev (fragment): human immunodeficiency virus 1 (HIV-1) Rev protein; rev; enhances nuclear export of unspliced and incompletely spliced viral mRNAs
   1896..2013    +  misc_feature   cPPT/CTS: central polypurine tract and central termination sequence of HIV-1
   2031..2051    +  protein_bind   attB4: mutant version of attB; core recombination site for the Gateway® BP reaction BP Clonase™
   2182..2484    -  CDS            ccdB: CCDB_ECOLI - Also known as G, letB, letD. Experimental evidence at protein level: Swiss-Prot protein existence level 1. Toxic component of a type II toxin-antitoxin (TA) system, functioning in plasmid maintainence. Responsible for the post- segregational killing (PSK) of plasmid-free cells, also referred to as a plasmid addiction system. Half-life of over 2 hours. Cell killing by CcdB is accompanied by filamentation, defects in chromosome and plasmid segregation, defects in cell division, formation of anucleate cells, decreased DNA synthesis and plasmid loss. Interferes with the activity of DN
   2489..2647    -  CDS            ccdA (fragment): CCDA_ECO57 - Also known as H, letA. Experimental evidence at protein level: Swiss-Prot protein existence level 1. Antitoxin component of a type II toxin-antitoxin (TA) system which inhibits the post-segregational killing (PSK) of plasmid-free cells, also referred to as a plasmid addiction system. Binds to and blocks the activity of CcdB; will also remove bound CcdB protein from the CcdB-GyrA complex by forming a CcdA-CcdB complex, a process termed rejuvenation. Functions as a transcriptional corepressor for the ccdAB operon, repression also requires CcdB (By similarity). From Escherichia coli
   2829..3485    -  CDS            cat: CAT_ECOLX - Experimental evidence at protein level: Swiss-Prot protein existence level 1. This enzyme is an effector of chloramphenicol resistance in bacteria. From Escherichia coli. This protein is used as a marker in many commonly used cloning vectors, such as pACYC184.
   3486..3514    -  promoter       cat promoter (fragment): promoter of the E. coli cat gene encoding chloramphenicol acetyltransferase
   3539..3569    -  promoter       lac UV5 promoter: E. coli lac promoter with an "up" mutation
   3603..3674    +  CDS            nef (fragment): NEF_HV1Z2 - Experimental evidence at protein level: Swiss-Prot protein existence level 1. Extracellular Nef protein targets CD4(+) T-lymphocytes for apoptosis by interacting with CXCR4 surface receptors. From Human immunodeficiency virus type 1 group M subtype D (isolate Z2/CDC-Z34) (HIV-1).
   3676..3909    +  LTR            3' LTR (ΔU3): self-inactivating 3' long terminal repeat (LTR) from HIV-1
   3981..4102    +  polyA_signal   SV40 poly(A) signal: SV40 polyadenylation signal
   4142..4277    +  rep_origin     SV40 ori: SV40 origin of replication
   4298..4316    -  promoter       T7 promoter: promoter for bacteriophage T7 RNA polymerase
   4324..4479    +  CDS            lacZα (fragment): LacZα fragment of β-galactosidase; lacZ fragment
   4484..4912    +  rep_origin     f1 ori (sequence partly withheld): f1 bacteriophage origin of replication; arrow indicates direction of (+) strand synthesis
   4965..5069    +  promoter       AmpR promoter: bla
   5070..5930    +  CDS            AmpR: β-lactamase; bla; confers resistance to ampicillin, carbenicillin, and related antibiotics
   6101..6689    +  rep_origin     ori: high-copy-number ColE1/pMB1/pBR322/pUC origin of replication
   6872..6964    +  CDS            lacI (fragment): lac repressor; lacI; The lac repressor binds to the lac operator to inhibit transcription in E. coli. This inhibition can be relieved by adding lactose or isopropyl-β-D-thiogalactopyranoside (IPTG).
   6977..6998    +  protein_bind   CAP binding site: CAP binding activates transcription in the presence of cAMP. E. coli catabolite activator protein
   7013..7043    +  promoter       lac promoter: promoter for the E. coli lac operon
   7051..5       +  protein_bind   lac operator (across the origin): The lac repressor binds to the lac operator to inhibit transcription in E. coli. This inhibition can be relieved by adding lactose or isopropyl-β-D-thiogalactopyranoside (IPTG). lac repressor encoded by lacI
