[The description below was written by a language model from this plasmid's Addgene catalogue record and pLannotate feature annotations shown in this document.]
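Description:
pLV-W-ccdB-Z is an empty third-generation-style lentiviral destination backbone, derived from a commercial pLV vector and catalogued as a synthetic-biology tool for Golden Gate cloning. It carries no gene of interest. In bacteria it replicates from a high-copy ColE1/pUC-type origin and is selected with ampicillin (β-lactamase on the backbone) together with chloramphenicol (the cat gene inside the stuffer cassette). An f1 origin, remnants of the lac promoter/operator and lacZα region, and flanking T3 and T7 promoters are also present, as are an SV40 origin and an SV40 polyadenylation signal downstream of the viral unit.

The lentiviral transfer unit begins with an RSV enhancer/promoter fused to a truncated HIV-1 5' LTR, which drives Tat-independent production of the genomic RNA. This is followed by the Ψ packaging signal with a partial gag sequence, the Rev response element for nuclear export, and the cPPT/CTS. It ends in a self-inactivating ΔU3 3' LTR. Between the cPPT and the 3' LTR sits a counter-selection cassette on the reverse strand, comprising the ccdB toxin gene, a ccdA fragment, and cat under its own promoter and a lac UV5 promoter, with an attB4 site annotated just upstream.

Because CcdB poisons gyrase in ordinary E. coli, the parental plasmid must be kept in a ccdB-tolerant strain. Replacing the cassette with assembled parts allows recombinants to be recovered in standard strains. "W" and "Z" in the name presumably denote the assembly junctions, but the record does not define them or name the type IIS enzyme. No internal mammalian promoter, WPRE or eukaryotic selection marker is annotated, so these would have to come from the inserted modules.
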