Addgene plasmid #218890: pLV-W-ccdB-Z
Purpose: (Empty Backbone) golden gate cloning
Depositing lab: Sven Eyckerman. Depositing organization: Vlaams Instituut voor Biotechnologie (VIB, vzw). Publication: Leveraging a self-cleaving peptide for tailored control in proximity labeling proteomics. Delhaye L, Moschonas GD, Fijalkowska D, Verhee A, De Sutter D, Van de Steene T, De Meyer M, Grzesik H, Van Moortel L, De Bosscher K, Jacobs T, Eyckerman S. Cell Rep Methods. 2024 Jul 15;4(7):100818. doi: 10.1016/j.crmeth.2024.100818. Epub 2024 Jul 9. PubMed 38986614.
Backbone
  Vector backbone: pLV
  Backbone manufacturer: VectorBuilder
  Vector type: Synthetic Biology
Growth in bacteria
  Bacterial resistance: Chloramphenicol and Ampicillin, 25 & 100 μg/mL
  Growth temperature: 37°C
  Growth strain: ccdB Survival
  Copy number: High Copy
Gene/Insert
  Gene/Insert name: None
Terms and licenses: Academic/Nonprofit Terms; Industry Terms: Not Available to Industry
Depositor comments: Please visit https://doi.org/10.1101/2023.11.03.565112 for bioRxiv preprint.
How to cite: pLV-W-ccdB-Z was a gift from Sven Eyckerman (Addgene plasmid # 218890 ; http://n2t.net/addgene:218890 ; RRID:Addgene_218890)
